Addgene plasmid #176450: pVRC8400-SARS-CoV-2-RBD-SD1-K417N-E484K-N501Y-AVI
Purpose: Expresses SARS-CoV-2 RBD-SD1 domain containing K417N-E484K-N501Y mutations with single chain Fc, HRV3C protease cleavage site, and AVI tag
Depositing lab: Peter Kwong. Depositing organization: National Institute of Allergy and Infectious Diseases (NIAID). Publication: Molecular probes of spike ectodomain and its subdomains for SARS-CoV-2 variants, Alpha through Omicron. Teng IT, Nazzari AF, Choe M, Liu T, Oliveira de Souza M, Petrova Y, Tsybovsky Y, Wang S, Zhang B, Artamonov M, Madan B, Huang A, Lopez Acevedo SN, Pan X, Ruckwardt TJ, DeKosky BJ, Mascola JR, Misasi J, Sullivan NJ, Zhou T, Kwong PD. PLoS One. 2022 May 24;17(5):e0268767. doi: 10.1371/journal.pone.0268767. eCollection 2022. PubMed 35609088.
Backbone
  Vector backbone: pVRC8400
  Vector type: Mammalian Expression
Growth in bacteria
  Bacterial resistance: Kanamycin, 50 μg/mL
  Growth temperature: 37°C
  Growth strain: DH5alpha
  Copy number: Unknown
Gene/Insert
  Gene/Insert name: SARS-CoV-2-RBD-SD1-K417N-E484K-N501Y
  Mutation: K417N, E484K, N501Y
  Entrez Gene: S (a.k.a. GU280_gp02, spike glycoprotein)
  Tag / fusion protein: scFc (N terminal on insert); HRV3C (N terminal on insert); AVI (C terminal on insert)
Terms and licenses: Academic/Nonprofit Terms; Industry Terms: Not Available to Industry
How to cite: pVRC8400-SARS-CoV-2-RBD-SD1-K417N-E484K-N501Y-AVI was a gift from Peter Kwong (Addgene plasmid # 176450 ; http://n2t.net/addgene:176450 ; RRID:Addgene_176450)
