[The description below was written by a language model from this plasmid's Addgene catalogue record and pLannotate feature annotations shown in this document.]
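Description:
pVRC8400-SARS-CoV-2-RBD-SD1-K417N-E484K-N501Y-AVI is a 6,786-nt mammalian expression plasmid built on the pVRC8400 backbone. It produces a secreted, tagged fragment of the SARS-CoV-2 spike glycoprotein. In bacteria it replicates from a high-copy ColE1/pUC-type origin and is selected with kanamycin through an aph(3')-Ia (KanR) gene. The short bla, rop, bom and Tn903 transposase fragments annotated around the backbone appear to be non-functional remnants of earlier vector construction.

The expression cassette uses the human CMV immediate-early enhancer and promoter, followed by a truncated HTLV-1 5' LTR segment and a partial CMV intron A, elements typically included to boost transcript processing and expression. It ends with the bovine growth hormone polyadenylation signal. The open reading frame begins with a short match to a mouse immunoglobulin heavy-chain variable gene, which most likely serves as the secretion leader. Next comes human IgG1 constant-region sequence corresponding to the single-chain Fc (scFc) named in the record. An HRV3C protease cleavage site separates the scFc from the spike fragment, which covers the receptor-binding domain and adjacent subdomain 1 (RBD-SD1) and carries the K417N, E484K and N501Y substitutions. An AVI tag sits at the C terminus. The HRV3C site and AVI tag are listed in the catalogue entry but were not annotated in the feature table.

This layout allows Fc-based capture of the secreted fusion, release of the antigen by HRV3C cleavage, and site-specific biotinylation at the AVI tag. The associated publication describes such constructs as molecular probes of spike subdomains for SARS-CoV-2 variants.
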