Features (pLannotate 1.2.2; 15 found; start..end, strand, type, name):
    134..949     -  CDS            KanR: aminoglycoside phosphotransferase; aph(3')-Ia; confers resistance to kanamycin in bacteria or G418 (Geneticin®) in eukaryotes
   1072..1159    -  promoter       AmpR promoter (fragment): bla
   1254..1289    +  CDS            rop (fragment): Rop protein, which maintains plasmids at low copy number; rop
   1391..1489    +  misc_feature   bom (fragment): basis of mobility region from pBR322
   1575..1954    +  enhancer       CMV enhancer: human cytomegalovirus immediate early enhancer
   1955..2158    +  promoter       CMV promoter: human cytomegalovirus (CMV) immediate early promoter
   2247..2474    +  LTR            5' LTR (truncated) (fragment): truncated 5' long terminal repeat (LTR) from human T-cell leukemia virus (HTLV) type 1
   2478..2588    +  intron         CMV intron (fragment): modified intron A from human cytomegalovirus
   2639..2707    +  CDS            Ighv1-61 (fragment): HVM05_MOUSE - Also known as Igh-VJ558. Experimental evidence at protein level: Swiss-Prot protein existence level 1. From Mus musculus (Mouse).
   3041..4057    +  CDS            IGHG1: IGHG1_HUMAN - Experimental evidence at protein level: Swiss-Prot protein existence level 1. Constant region of immunoglobulin heavy chains. Immunoglobulins, also known as antibodies, are membrane-bound or secreted glycoproteins produced by B lymphocytes. In the recognition phase of humoral immunity, the membrane-bound immunoglobulins serve as receptors which, upon binding of a specific antigen, trigger the clonal expansion and differentiation of B lymphocytes into immunoglobulins- secreting plasma cells. Secreted immunoglobulins mediate the effector phase of humoral immunity, which results in
   4112..4939    +  CDS            S (fragment): SPIKE_SARS2 - Experimental evidence at protein level: Swiss-Prot protein existence level 1. [Spike glycoprotein]: May down-regulate host tetherin (BST2) by lysosomal degradation, thereby counteracting its antiviral activity. From Severe acute respiratory syndrome coronavirus 2 (2019-nCoV) (SARS-CoV-2).
   5028..5252    +  polyA_signal   bGH poly(A) signal: bovine growth hormone polyadenylation signal
   5790..6378    -  rep_origin     ori: high-copy-number ColE1/pMB1/pBR322/pUC origin of replication
   6550..6621    -  CDS            bla(M) (fragment): β-lactamase lacking the signal sequence; bla(M); allows cytosolic expression of β-lactamase
   6633..6779    -  CDS            TRA2_ECOLX (fragment): Protein predicted: Swiss-Prot protein existence level 4. Required for transposition of transposon Tn903. From Escherichia coli.
>Addgene plasmid #176450 | pVRC8400-SARS-CoV-2-RBD-SD1-K417N-E484K-N501Y-AVI | addgene full sequence | sequence record 347372 | Addgene NGS Result
CGGTCTGCGTTGTCGGGAAGATGCGTGATCTGATCCTTCAACTCAGCAAAAGTTCGATTTATTCAACAAA
GCCGCCGTCCCGTCAAGTCAGCGTAATGCTCTGCCAGTGTTACAACCAATTAACCAATTCTGATTAGAAA
AACTCATCGAGCATCAAATGAAACTGCAATTTATTCATATCAGGATTATCAATACCATATTTTTGAAAAA
GCCGTTTCTGTAATGAAGGAGAAAACTCACCGAGGCAGTTCCATAGGATGGCAAGATCCTGGTATCGGTC
TGCGATTCCGACTCGTCCAACATCAATACAACCTATTAATTTCCCCTCGTCAAAAATAAGGTTATCAAGT
GAGAAATCACCATGAGTGACGACTGAATCCGGTGAGAATGGCAAAAGCTTATGCATTTCTTTCCAGACTT
GTTCAACAGGCCAGCCATTACGCTCGTCATCAAAATCACTCGCATCAACCAAACCGTTATTCATTCGTGA
TTGCGCCTGAGCGAGACGAAATACGCGATCGCTGTTAAAAGGACAATTACAAACAGGAATCGAATGCAAC
CGGCGCAGGAACACTGCCAGCGCATCAACAATATTTTCACCTGAATCAGGATATTCTTCTAATACCTGGA
ATGCTGTTTTCCCGGGGATCGCAGTGGTGAGTAACCATGCATCATCAGGAGTACGGATAAAATGCTTGAT
GGTCGGAAGAGGCATAAATTCCGTCAGCCAGTTTAGTCTGACCATCTCATCTGTAACATCATTGGCAACG
CTACCTTTGCCATGTTTCAGAAACAACTCTGGCGCATCGGGCTTCCCATACAATCGATAGATTGTCGCAC
CTGATTGCCCGACATTATCGCGAGCCCATTTATACCCATATAAATCAGCATCCATGTTGGAATTTAATCG
CGGCCTCGAGCAAGACGTTTCCCGTTGAATATGGCTCATAACACCCCTTGTATTACTGTTTATGTAAGCA
GACAGTTTTATTGTTCATGATGATATATTTTTATCTTGTGCAATGTAACATCAGAGATTTTGAGACACAA
CGTGGCTTTCCCCCCCCCCCCATTATTGAAGCATTTATCAGGGTTATTGTCTCATGAGCGGATACATATT
TGAATGTATTTAGAAAAATAAACAAATAGGGGTTCCGCGCACATTTCCCCGAAAAGTGCCACCTGACGTC
TAAGAAACCATTATTATCATGACATTAACCTATAAAAATAGGCGTATCACGAGGCCCTTTCGTCTCGCGC
GTTTCGGTGATGACGGTGAAAACCTCTGACACATGCAGCTCCCGGAGACGGTCACAGCTTGTCTGTAAGC
GGATGCCGGGAGCAGACAAGCCCGTCAGGGCGCGTCAGCGGGTGTTGGCGGGTGTCGGGGCTGGCTTAAC
TATGCGGCATCAGAGCAGATTGTACTGAGAGTGCACCATATGCGGTGTGAAATACCGCACAGATGCGTAA
GGAGAAAATACCGCATCAGATTGGCTATTGGCCATTGCATACGTTGTATCCATATCATAATATGTACATT
TATATTGGCTCATGTCCAACATTACCGCCATGTTGACATTGATTATTGACTAGTTATTAATAGTAATCAA
TTACGGGGTCATTAGTTCATAGCCCATATATGGAGTTCCGCGTTACATAACTTACGGTAAATGGCCCGCC
TGGCTGACCGCCCAACGACCCCCGCCCATTGACGTCAATAATGACGTATGTTCCCATAGTAACGCCAATA
GGGACTTTCCATTGACGTCAATGGGTGGAGTATTTACGGTAAACTGCCCACTTGGCAGTACATCAAGTGT
ATCATATGCCAAGTACGCCCCCTATTGACGTCAATGACGGTAAATGGCCCGCCTGGCATTATGCCCAGTA
CATGACCTTATGGGACTTTCCTACTTGGCAGTACATCTACGTATTAGTCATCGCTATTACCATGGTGATG
CGGTTTTGGCAGTACATCAATGGGCGTGGATAGCGGTTTGACTCACGGGGATTTCCAAGTCTCCACCCCA
TTGACGTCAATGGGAGTTTGTTTTGGCACCAAAATCAACGGGACTTTCCAAAATGTCGTAACAACTCCGC
CCCATTGACGCAAATGGGCGGTAGGCGTGTACGGTGGGAGGTCTATATAAGCAGAGCTCGTTTAGTGAAC
CGTCAGATCGCCTGGAGACGCCATCCACGCTGTTTTGACCTCCATAGAAGACACCGGGACCGATCCAGCC
TCCATCGGCTCGCATCTCTCCTTCACGCGCCCGCCGCCCTACCTGAGGCCGCCATCCACGCCGGTTGAGT
CGCGTTCTGCCGCCTCCCGCCTGTGGTGCCTCCTGAACTGCGTCCGCCGTCTAGGTAAGTTTAAAGCTCA
GGTCGAGACCGGGCCTTTGTCCGGCGCTCCCTTGGAGCCTACCTAGACTCAGCCGGCTCTCCACGCTTTG
CCTGACCCTGCTTGCTCAACTCTAGTTAACGGTGGAGGGCAGTGTAGTCTGAGCAGTACTCGTTGCTGCC
GCGCGCGCCACCAGACATAATAGCTGACAGACTAACAGACTGTTCCTTTCCATGGGTCTTTTCTGCAGTC
ACCGTCGTCGACACGTGTGATCAGATATCGCGGCCGCTCTAGACCACCATGGGATGGTCATGTATCATCC
TTTTTCTAGTAGCAACTGCAACCGGTGTACATTCCGCACCAGAGCTGCTGGGAGGACCTAGCGTGTTCCT
GTTTCCCCCTAAGCCTAAGGACACCCTGATGATCAGCCGGACCCCAGAGGTGACATGCGTGGTGGTGGAC
GTGTCCCACGAGGACCCCGAGGTGAAGTTCAACTGGTACGTGGATGGCGTGGAGGTGCACAATGCCAAGA
CCAAGCCAAGGGAGGAGCAGTACAACTCTACCTATCGCGTGGTGAGCGTGCTGACAGTGCTGCACCAGGA
CTGGCTGAACGGCAAGGAGTACAAGTGTAAGGTGTCTAATAAGGCCCTGCCTGCCCCAATCGAGAAGACC
ATCAGCAAGGCAAAGGGACAGCCAAGGGAGCCTCAGGTGTATACCCTGCCACCCAGCCGCGACGAGCTGA
CAAAGAACCAGGTGTCCCTGTACTGCCTGGTGAAGGGCTTCTATCCTTCCGATATCGCCGTGGAGTGGGA
GTCTAATGGCCAGCCAGAGAACAATTACAAGACCACACCTCCAGTGCTGGACTCCGATGGCTCTTTCTTT
CTGTATTCCAAGCTGACCGTGGATAAGAGCCGGTGGCAGCAGGGCAACGTGTTTAGCTGTTCCGTGATGC
ACGAGGCCCTGCACAATCACTACACACAGAAGTCTCTGAGCCTGTCCCCCGGCAAGGGAGGAGGAGGCAG
CGGCGGAGGAGGCTCCGGAGGCGGCGGCTCTGGCGGCGGCGGCAGCGCCCCTGAACTGCTGGGAGGACCA
AGCGTGTTCCTGTTTCCACCTAAGCCCAAAGATACCCTGATGATCTCCAGGACCCCTGAAGTCACCTGCG
TGGTCGTGGACGTGTCTCATGAGGACCCCGAAGTCAAGTTCAACTGGTACGTGGACGGAGTCGAAGTCCA
TAACGCCAAGACCAAGCCTAGAGAAGAGCAGTACAACTCCACCTATAGAGTGGTGTCTGTGCTGACAGTG
CTGCATCAGGATTGGCTGAATGGCAAGGAATATAAGTGTAAGGTGAGCAATAAGGCCCTGCCCGCCCCTA
TCGAGAAGACCATCTCTAAAGCCAAAGGACAGCCAAGGGAGCCACAGGTGTATACACTGCCACCCAGCCG
GGACGAGCTGACCAAGAACCAGGTGAGCCTGACATGTCTGGTCAAGGGCTTCTACCCCAGTGACATTGCT
GTGGAGTGGGAGTCCAATGGCCAGCCTGAGAACAATTATAAAACTACCCCACCAGTGCTGGACAGCGATG
GCTCCTTCTTTCTGACCAGCAAGCTGACAGTGGATAAGTCCCGCTGGCAGCAGGGAAACGTGTTTTCTTG
TAGCGTGATGCATGAGGCCCTGCATAACCACTACACCCAGAAGTCCCTGTCTCTGAGCCCAGGCAAGGGA
GGCAGCGGAGGCGGAGGCAGCGGAGGCCTGGAGGTGCTGTTTCAGGGCCCTCGGGTGCAGCCTACAGAGA
GCATCGTGCGATTTCCAAACATTACCAACCTCTGCCCCTTCGGCGAGGTGTTTAACGCCACAAGATTTGC
CTCCGTTTACGCCTGGAATAGAAAGAGAATCAGCAATTGTGTGGCCGACTACTCCGTGCTGTATAACAGC
GCCTCTTTCAGCACCTTCAAGTGCTACGGCGTTTCCCCAACAAAGCTGAATGACCTGTGCTTCACCAACG
TGTACGCCGACTCCTTCGTAATTAGAGGCGATGAGGTGCGGCAGATCGCACCAGGCCAGACCGGTAACAT
CGCTGACTACAACTATAAGCTGCCTGATGATTTTACAGGCTGCGTGATCGCCTGGAACTCTAACAACCTG
GATAGCAAGGTGGGCGGCAACTACAACTACCTGTACCGGCTGTTTCGCAAGTCTAACCTGAAACCTTTCG
AGAGAGACATCTCCACAGAGATCTACCAGGCCGGTTCTACACCTTGTAACGGGGTGAAAGGCTTCAACTG
TTACTTCCCTCTGCAAAGCTACGGCTTCCAGCCTACCTACGGAGTCGGCTACCAGCCATACCGGGTGGTC
GTGCTGTCCTTCGAGTTACTCCACGCCCCCGCCACCGTCTGCGGTCCTAAGAAGTCCACCAATCTGGTTA
AGAACAAATGCGTGAACTTCAACTTCAACGGCCTGACCGGGACCGGCGTGCTGACCGAAAGCAACAAAAA
GTTCCTCCCCTTCCAGCAGTTCGGCCGTGATATCGCTGACACCACAGATGCCGTCAGAGATCCACAGACC
CTGGAAATCCTGGATATTACACCCTGCTCCGGAGGAGGCCTGGTGCCACAGCAGAGCGGAGGCCTGAACG
ACATCTTCGAGGCCCAGAAGATCGAGTGGCACGAGGGCTGATGAGGATCCAGATCTGCTGTGCCTTCTAG
TTGCCAGCCATCTGTTGTTTGCCCCTCCCCCGTGCCTTCCTTGACCCTGGAAGGTGCCACTCCCACTGTC
CTTTCCTAATAAAATGAGGAAATTGCATCGCATTGTCTGAGTAGGTGTCATTCTATTCTGGGGGGTGGGG
TGGGGCAGGACAGCAAGGGGGAGGATTGGGAAGACAATAGCAGGCATGCTGGGGATGCGGTGGGCTCTAT
GGGTACCCAGGTGCTGAAGAATTGACCCGGTTCCTCCTGGGCCAGAAAGAAGCAGGCACATCCCCTTCTC
TGTGACACACCCTGTCCACGCCCCTGGTTCTTAGTTCCAGCCCCACTCATAGGACACTCATAGCTCAGGA
GGGCTCCGCCTTCAATCCCACCCGCTAAAGTACTTGGAGCGGTCTCTCCCTCCCTCATCAGCCCACCAAA
CCAAACCTAGCCTCCAAGAGTGGGAAGAAATTAAAGCAAGATAGGCTATTAAGTGCAGAGGGAGAGAAAA
TGCCTCCAACATGTGAGGAAGTAATGAGAGAAATCATAGAATTTTAAGGCCATGATTTAAGGCCATCATG
GCCTTAATCTTCCGCTTCCTCGCTCACTGACTCGCTGCGCTCGGTCGTTCGGCTGCGGCGAGCGGTATCA
GCTCACTCAAAGGCGGTAATACGGTTATCCACAGAATCAGGGGATAACGCAGGAAAGAACATGTGAGCAA
AAGGCCAGCAAAAGGCCAGGAACCGTAAAAAGGCCGCGTTGCTGGCGTTTTTCCATAGGCTCCGCCCCCC
TGACGAGCATCACAAAAATCGACGCTCAAGTCAGAGGTGGCGAAACCCGACAGGACTATAAAGATACCAG
GCGTTTCCCCCTGGAAGCTCCCTCGTGCGCTCTCCTGTTCCGACCCTGCCGCTTACCGGATACCTGTCCG
CCTTTCTCCCTTCGGGAAGCGTGGCGCTTTCTCATAGCTCACGCTGTAGGTATCTCAGTTCGGTGTAGGT
CGTTCGCTCCAAGCTGGGCTGTGTGCACGAACCCCCCGTTCAGCCCGACCGCTGCGCCTTATCCGGTAAC
TATCGTCTTGAGTCCAACCCGGTAAGACACGACTTATCGCCACTGGCAGCAGCCACTGGTAACAGGATTA
GCAGAGCGAGGTATGTAGGCGGTGCTACAGAGTTCTTGAAGTGGTGGCCTAACTACGGCTACACTAGAAG
AACAGTATTTGGTATCTGCGCTCTGCTGAAGCCAGTTACCTTCGGAAAAAGAGTTGGTAGCTCTTGATCC
GGCAAACAAACCACCGCTGGTAGCGGTGGTTTTTTTGTTTGCAAGCAGCAGATTACGCGCAGAAAAAAAG
GATCTCAAGAAGATCCTTTGATCTTTTCTACGGGGTCTGACGCTCAGTGGAACGAAAACTCACGTTAAGG
GATTTTGGTCATGAGATTATCAAAAAGGATCTTCACCTAGATCCTTTTAAATTAAAAATGAAGTTTTAAA
TCAATCTAAAGTATATATGAGTAAACTTGGTCTGACAGTTACCAATGCTTAATCAGTGAGGCACCTATCT
CAGCGATCTGTCTATTTCGTTCATCCATAGTTGCCTGACTCGGGGGGGGGGGGCGCTGAGGTCTGCCTCG
TGAAGAAGGTGTTGCTGACTCATACCAGGCCTGAATCGCCCCATCATCCAGCCAGAAAGTGAGGGAGCCA
CGGTTGATGAGAGCTTTGTTGTAGGTGGACCAGTTGGTGATTTTGAACTTTTGCTTTGCCACGGAA
